>Addgene plasmid #157296 | pD649-HAsp-FCRL1-COMP5AP-AviTag-9xHis | depositor full sequence | sequence record 303701 | Full Sequence
TTTCAATATTATTGAAGCATTTATCAGGGTTATTGTCTCATGAGCGGATACATATTTGAATGTATTTAGA
AAAATAAACAAATAGGGGTCAGTGTTACAACCAATTAACCAATTCTGAACATTATCGCGAGCCCATTTAT
ACCTGAATATGGCTCATAACACCCCTTGCTCATGACCAAAATCCCTTAACGTGAGTTACGCGCGCGTCGT
TCCACTGAGCGTCAGACCCCGTAGAAAAGATCAAAGGATCTTCTTGAGATCCTTTTTTTCTGCGCGTAAT
CTGCTGCTTGCAAACAAAAAAACCACCGCTACCAGCGGTGGTTTGTTTGCCGGATCAAGAGCTACCAACT
CTTTTTCCGAAGGTAACTGGCTTCAGCAGAGCGCAGATACCAAATACTGTTCTTCTAGTGTAGCCGTAGT
TAGCCCACCACTTCAAGAACTCTGTAGCACCGCCTACATACCTCGCTCTGCTAATCCTGTTACCAGTGGC
TGCTGCCAGTGGCGATAAGTCGTGTCTTACCGGGTTGGACTCAAGACGATAGTTACCGGATAAGGCGCAG
CGGTCGGGCTGAACGGGGGGTTCGTGCACACAGCCCAGCTTGGAGCGAACGACCTACACCGAACTGAGAT
ACCTACAGCGTGAGCTATGAGAAAGCGCCACGCTTCCCGAAGGGAGAAAGGCGGACAGGTATCCGGTAAG
CGGCAGGGTCGGAACAGGAGAGCGCACGAGGGAGCTTCCAGGGGGAAACGCCTGGTATCTTTATAGTCCT
GTCGGGTTTCGCCACCTCTGACTTGAGCGTCGATTTTTGTGATGCTCGTCAGGGGGGCGGAGCCTATGGA
AAAACGCCAGCAACGCGGCCTTTTTACGGTTCCTGGCCTTTTGCTGGCCTTTTGCTCACATGTTCTTTCC
TGCGTTATCCCCTGATTCTGTGGATAACCGTATTACCGCCTTTGAGTGAGCTGATACCGCTCGCCGCAGC
CGAACGACCGAGCGCAGCGAGTCAGTGAGCGAGGAAGCGGAAGGCGAGAGTAGGGAACTGCCAGGCATCA
AACTAAGCAGAAGGCCCCTGACGGATGGCCTTTTTGCGTTTCTACAAACTCTTTCTGTGTTGTAAAACGA
CGGCCAGTCTTAAGCTCGGGCCCCCTGGGCGGTTCTGATAACGAGTAATCGTTAATCCGCAAATAACGTA
AAAACCCGCTTCGGCGGGTTTTTTTATGGGGGGAGTTTAGGGAAAGAGCATTTGTCAGAATATTTAAGGG
CGCCTGTCACTTTGCTTGATATATGAGAATTATTTAACCTTATAAATGAGAAAAAAGCAACGCACTTTAA
ATAAGATACGTTGCTTTTTCGATTGATGAACACCTATAATTAAACTATTCATCTATTATTTATGATTTTT
TGTATATACAATATTTCTAGTTTGTTAAAGAGAATTAAGAAAATAAATCTCGAAAATAATAAAGGGAAAA
TCAGTTTTTGATATCAAAATTATACATGTCAACGATAATACAAAATATAATACAAACTATAAGATGTTAT
CAGTATTTATTATCATTTAGAATAAATTTTGTGTCGCCCTTAATTGTGAGCGGATAACAATTACGAGCTT
CATGCACAGTGGCGTTGACTCAATATTGGCCATTAGCCATATTATTCATTGGTTATATAGCATAAATCAA
TATTGGCTATTGGCCATTGCATACGTTGTATCTATATCATAATATGTACATTTATATTGGCTCATGTCCA
ATATGACCGCCATGTTGGCATTGATTATTGACTAGTTATTAATAGTAATCAATTACGGGGTCATTAGTTC
ATAGCCCATATATGGAGTTCCGCGTTACATAACTTACGGTAAATGGCCCGCCTGGCTGACCGCCCAACGA
CCCCCGCCCATTGACGTCAATAATGACGTATGTTCCCATAGTAACGCCAATAGGGACTTTCCATTGACGT
CAATGGGTGGAGTATTTACGGTAAACTGCCCACTTGGCAGTACATCAAGTGTATCATATGCCAAGTACGC
CCCCTATTGACGTCAATGACGGTAAATGGCCCGCCTGGCATTATGCCCAGTACATGACCTTATGGGACTT
TCCTACTTGGCAGTACATCTACGTATTAGTCATCGCTATTACCATGGTGATGCGGTTTTGGCAGTACATC
AATGGGCGTGGATAGCGGTTTGACTCACGGGGATTTCCAAGTCTCCACCCCATTGACGTCAATGGGAGTT
TGTTTTGGCACCAAAATCAACGGGACTTTCCAAAATGTCGTAACAACTCCGCCCCATTGACGCAAATGGG
CGGTAGGCGTGTACGGTGGGAGGTCTATATAAGCAGAGCTCGTTTAGTGAACCGTCAGATCGCCTGGAGA
CGCCATCCACGCTGTTTTGACCTCCATAGAAGACACCGGGACCGATCCAGCCTCCGCGGCCGGGAACGGT
GCATTGGAACGCGGATTCCCCGTGCCAAGAGTGACGTAAGTACCGCCTATAGAGTCTATAGGCCCACCCC
CTTGGCTTCGTTAGAACGCGGCTACAATTAATACATAACCTTATGTATCATACACATACGATTTAGGTGA
CACTATAGAATAACATCCACTTTGCCTTTCTCTCCACAGGTGTCCACTCCCAGGTCCAACTGCACCTCGG
TTCTATCGAAAACGCGCCTGCTAGCGCCACCATGAAGACCATCATTGCCCTGAGCTACATCTTCTGCCTG
GTGTTCGCTGCGGCCGCCGCTGAACTGTTTCTGATTGCCTCTCCATCTCACCCCACAGAGGGAAGCCCTG
TGACACTGACCTGCAAGATGCCTTTCCTGCAGAGCAGCGACGCCCAGTTCCAGTTCTGCTTCTTCAGAGA
CACAAGAGCCCTCGGACCTGGCTGGTCTAGCTCTCCTAAACTGCAGATCGCCGCCATGTGGAAAGAGGAC
ACAGGCTCTTATTGGTGCGAGGCCCAGACAATGGCCAGCAAGGTGTTGAGAAGCCGGCGGAGCCAGATCA
ACGTGCACAGAGTGCCTGTGGCCGACGTGTCACTGGAAACACAACCTCCAGGCGGCCAAGTGATGGAAGG
CGATAGACTGGTGCTGATCTGTAGCGTGGCCATGGGAACCGGCGATATCACCTTTCTGTGGTATAAGGGC
GCCGTGGGCCTGAACCTGCAGTCTAAAACACAGAGAAGCCTGACCGCCGAGTACGAGATCCCTAGCGTCA
GAGAATCCGACGCCGAGCAGTACTACTGTGTGGCCGAGAATGGCTACGGACCTTCTCCTTCTGGCCTGGT
GTCTATCACCGTGCGCATTCCCGTGTCCAGACCTATCCTGATGCTGAGAGCACCTAGAGCACAGGCCGCC
GTGGAAGATGTTCTGGAACTGCACTGTGAAGCCCTGAGAGGCAGCCCTCCTATCCTGTACTGGTTCTACC
ACGAGGACATCACCCTGGGAAGCAGAAGTGCTCCTAGCGGAGGCGGAGCCTCCTTTAATCTGAGCCTGAC
AGAGGAACACAGCGGCAACTACAGCTGCGAGGCTAACAATGGACTGGGAGCCCAGAGATCTGAGGCCGTG
ACTCTGAACTTCACCGTGCCTACAGGCGCCAGAAGCAACCACCTGACATCTGGCGCGCCGGAAGATCAAG
TTGATCCAAGATTGATTGATGGCAAGGGCGGATCTCTGGAGGTGCTGTTCCAGGGACCAGGCGGAAGCGG
CAATCCCGGCGGCGATCTGGCCCCCCAGATGCTGCGCGAGCTGCAGGAGACCAATGCCGCCCTGCAGGAC
GTGCGCGAGCTGCTGCGCCACCGCGTGAAGGAGATCACCTTCCTGAAGAACACCGTGATGGAGTGCGACG
CCTGCGGTATGCAGCCCTCTAGAGGCTCCGGCTCCATCATCCCAGTTGAGGAGGAGAACCCGGACTTCTG
GAACCGCGAGGCAGCCGAGGCCCTGGGTGCCGCCAAGAAGCTGCAGCCTGCACAGACAGCCGCCAAGAAC
CTCATCATCTTCCTGGGCGATGGGATGGGGGTGTCTACGGTGACAGCTGCCAGGATCCTAAAAGGGCAGA
AGAAGGACAAACTGGGGCCTGAGATACCCCTGGCCATGGACCGCTTCCCATATGTGGCTCTGTCCAAGAC
ATACAATGTAGACAAACATGTGCCAGACAGTGGAGCCACAGCCACGGCCTACCTGTGCGGGGTCAAGGGC
AACTTCCAGACCATTGGCTTGAGTGCAGCCGCCCGCTTTAACCAGTGCAACACGACACGCGGCAACGAGG
TCATCTCCGTGATGAATCGGGCCAAGAAAGCAGGGAAGTCAGTGGGAGTGGTAACCACCACACGAGTGCA
GCACGCCTCGCCAGCCGGCACCTACGCCCACACGGTGAACCGCAACTGGTACTCGGACGCCGACGTGCCT
GCCTCGGCCCGCCAGGAGGGGTGCCAGGACATCGCTACGCAGCTCATCTCCAACATGGACATTGACGTGA
TCCTAGGTGGAGGCCGAAAGTACATGTTTCGCATGGGAACCCCAGACCCTGAGTACCCAGATGACTACAG
CCAAGGTGGGACCAGGCTGGACGGGAAGAATCTGGTGCAGGAATGGCTGGCGAAGCGCCAGGGTGCCCGG
TATGTGTGGAACCGCACTGAGCTCATGCAGGCTTCCCTGGACCCGTCTGTGACCCATCTCATGGGTCTCT
TTGAGCCTGGAGACATGAAATACGAGATCCACCGAGACTCCACACTGGACCCCTCCCTGATGGAGATGAC
AGAGGCTGCCCTGCGCCTGCTGAGCAGGAACCCCCGCGGCTTCTTCCTCTTCGTGGAGGGTGGTCGCATC
GACCATGGTCATCATGAAAGCAGGGCTTACCGGGCACTGACTGAGACGATCATGTTCGACGACGCCATTG
AGAGGGCGGGCCAGCTCACCAGCGAGGAGGACACGCTGAGCCTCGTCACTGCCGACCACTCCCACGTCTT
CTCCTTCGGAGGCTACCCCCTGCGAGGGAGCTCCATCTTCGGGCTGGCCCCTGGCAAGGCCCGGGACAGG
AAGGCCTACACGGTCCTCCTATACGGAAACGGTCCAGGCTATGTGCTCAAGGACGGCGCCCGGCCGGATG
TTACCGAGAGCGAGAGCGGGAGCCCCGAGTATCGGCAGCAGTCAGCAGTGCCCCTGGACGAAGAGACCCA
CGCAGGCGAGGACGTGGCGGTGTTCGCGCGCGGCCCGCAGGCGCACCTGGTTCACGGCGTGCAGGAGCAG
ACCTTCATAGCGCACGTCATGGCCTTCGCCGCCTGCCTGGAGCCCTACACCGCCTGCGACCTGGCGCCCC
CCGCCGGCACCACCGACGCCGCGCACCCGGGTGGCGGAGGACTGAACGACATCTTCGAGGCTCAGAAAAT
CGAATGGCACGAACATCACCATCACCATCACCATCACCATTAAGGCCGGCCTGTAGTCACTGGCACAACG
CGTTACCCGGTAAGCCAATCGGGTATACACGGTCGTCATACTGCAGACAGGGTTCTTCTACTTTGCAAGA
TAGTCTTGAGTAGTAAAATAAATAGATAGAGAAAATCAGCCTCGACTGTGCCTTCTAGTTGCCAGCCATC
TGTTGTTTGCCCCTCCCCCGTGCCTTCCTTGACCCTGGAAGGTGCCACTCCCACTGTCCTTTCCTAATAA
AATGAGGAAATTGCATCACAACACTCAACCCTATCTCGGTCTATTCTTTTGATTTATAAGGGATTTTGCC
GATTTCGGCCTATTGGTTAAAAAATGAGCTGATTTAACAAAAATTTAACGCGAATTAATTCTGTGGAATG
TGTGTCAGTTAGGGTGTGGAAAGTCCCCAGGCTCCCCAGCAGGCAGAAGTATGCAAAGCATGCATCTCAA
TTAGTCAGCAACCAGGTGTGGAAAGTCCCCAGGCTCCCCAGCAGGCAGAAGTATGCAAAGCATGCATCTC
AATTAGTCAGCAACCATAGTCCCGCCCCTAACTCCGCCCATCCCGCCCCTAACTCCGCCCAGTTCCGCCC
ATTCTCCGCCCCATGGCTGACTAATTTTTTTTATTTATGCAGAGGCCGAGGCCGCCTCTGCCTCTGAGCT
ATTCCAGAAGTAGTGAGGAGGCTTTTTTGGAGGCCTAGGCTTTTGCAAAAAGCTCCCGGGAGCTTGTATA
TCCATTTTCGGATCTGATCAGCACGTGTTGACAATTAATCATCGGCATAGTATATCGGCATAGTATAATA
CGACAAGGTGAGGAACTAAACCATGACCGAGTACAAGCCCACGGTGCGCCTCGCCACCCGCGACGACGTC
CCCAGGGCCGTACGCACCCTCGCCGCCGCGTTCGCCGACTACCCCGCCACGCGCCACACCGTCGATCCGG
ACCGCCACATCGAGCGGGTCACCGAGCTGCAAGAACTCTTCCTCACGCGCGTCGGGCTCGACATCGGCAA
GGTGTGGGTCGCGGACGACGGCGCCGCGGTGGCGGTCTGGACCACGCCGGAGAGCGTCGAAGCGGGGGCG
GTGTTCGCCGAGATCGGCCCGCGCATGGCCGAGTTGAGCGGTTCCCGGCTGGCCGCGCAGCAACAGATGG
AAGGCCTCCTGGCGCCGCACCGGCCCAAGGAGCCCGCGTGGTTCCTGGCCACCGTCGGCGTCTCGCCCGA
CCACCAGGGCAAGGGTCTGGGCAGCGCCGTCGTGCTCCCCGGAGTGGAGGCGGCCGAGCGCGCCGGGGTG
CCCGCCTTCCTGGAGACATCCGCGCCCCGCAACCTCCCCTTCTACGAGCGGCTCGGCTTCACCGTCACCG
CCGACGTCGAGGTGCCCGAAGGACCGCGCACCTGGTGCATGACCCGCAAGCCCGGTGCCTGACACGTGCT
ACGAGATTTCGATTCCACCGCCGCCTTCTATGAAAGGTTGGGCTTCGGAATCGTTTTCCGGGACGCCGGC
TGGATGATCCTCCAGCGCGGGGATCTCATGCTGGAGTTCTTCGCCCACCCCAACTTGTTTATTGCAGCTT
ATAATGGTTACAAATAAAGCAATAGCATCACAAATTTCACAAATAAAGCATTTTTTTCACTGCATTCTAG
TTGTGGTTTGTCCAAACTCATCAATGTATCTTATCATGTCTGTATACCGTCGACCTCTAGCTAGAGCTTG
GCGTAATCATGGTCATTACCAATGCTTAATCAGTGAGGCACCTATCTCAGCGATCTGTCTATTTCGTTCA
TCCATAGTTGCCTGACTCCCCGTCGTGTAGATAACTACGATACGGGAGGGCTTACCATCTGGCCCCAGCG
CTGCGATGATACCGCGAGAACCACGCTCACCGGCTCCGGATTTATCAGCAATAAACCAGCCAGCCGGAAG
GGCCGAGCGCAGAAGTGGTCCTGCAACTTTATCCGCCTCCATCCAGTCTATTAATTGTTGCCGGGAAGCT
AGAGTAAGTAGTTCGCCAGTTAATAGTTTGCGCAACGTTGTTGCCATCGCTACAGGCATCGTGGTGTCAC
GCTCGTCGTTTGGTATGGCTTCATTCAGCTCCGGTTCCCAACGATCAAGGCGAGTTACATGATCCCCCAT
GTTGTGCAAAAAAGCGGTTAGCTCCTTCGGTCCTCCGATCGTTGTCAGAAGTAAGTTGGCCGCAGTGTTA
TCACTCATGGTTATGGCAGCACTGCATAATTCTCTTACTGTCATGCCATCCGTAAGATGCTTTTCTGTGA
CTGGTGAGTACTCAACCAAGTCATTCTGAGAATAGTGTATGCGGCGACCGAGTTGCTCTTGCCCGGCGTC
AATACGGGATAATACCGCGCCACATAGCAGAACTTTAAAAGTGCTCATCATTGGAAAACGTTCTTCGGGG
CGAAAACTCTCAAGGATCTTACCGCTGTTGAGATCCAGTTCGATGTAACCCACTCGTGCACCCAACTGAT
CTTCAGCATCTTTTACTTTCACCAGCGTTTCTGGGTGAGCAAAAACAGGAAGGCAAAATGCCGCAAAAAA
GGGAATAAGGGCGACACGGAAATGTTGAATACTCATATTCTTCCTT
Features (pLannotate 1.2.2; 24 found; start..end, strand, type, name):
    119..143     -  CDS            KanR (fragment): aminoglycoside phosphotransferase; aph(3')-Ia; confers resistance to kanamycin
    254..842     +  rep_origin     ori: high-copy-number ColE1/pMB1/pBR322/pUC origin of replication
   1067..1084    +  terminator     rrnB T2 terminator (fragment): transcription terminator T2 from the E. coli rrnB gene
   1109..1128    -  CDS            lacZα (fragment): LacZα fragment of β-galactosidase; lacZ fragment
   1584..1600    +  protein_bind   lac operator: The lac repressor binds to the lac operator to inhibit transcription in E. coli. This inhibition can be relieved by adding lactose or isopropyl-β-D-thiogalactopyranoside (IPTG). lac repressor encoded by lacI
   1843..2146    +  enhancer       CMV enhancer: human cytomegalovirus immediate early enhancer
   2147..2350    +  promoter       CMV promoter: human cytomegalovirus (CMV) immediate early promoter
   2486..2529    +  intron         CMV intron (fragment): modified intron A from human cytomegalovirus
   2581..2599    +  promoter       SP6 promoter: promoter for bacteriophage SP6 RNA polymerase
   2603..2640    +  CDS            IgH signal sequence (fragment): signal sequence from the mouse immunoglobulin heavy chain variable region
   2749..3633    +  CDS            FCRL1 (fragment): FCRL1_HUMAN - Also known as FCRH1, IFGP1, IRTA5. Experimental evidence at protein level: Swiss-Prot protein existence level 1. May function as an activating coreceptor in B-cells. May function in B-cells activation and differentiation. From Homo sapiens (Human).
   3718..3897    +  CDS            Comp (fragment): COMP_RAT - Experimental evidence at protein level: Swiss-Prot protein existence level 1. May play a role in the structural integrity of cartilage via its interaction with other extracellular matrix proteins such as the collagens and fibronectin. Can mediate the interaction of chondrocytes with the cartilage extracellular matrix through interaction with cell surface integrin receptors. Could play a role in the pathogenesis of osteoarthritis. Potent suppressor of apoptosis in both primary chondrocytes and transformed cells. Suppresses apoptosis by blocking the activation of caspase-3 and by indu
   3885..5337    +  CDS            SEAP (fragment): secreted alkaline phosphatase from human placenta The natural enzyme has a C-terminal transmembrane sequence that is replaced by a GPI anchor.
   5362..5403    +  CDS            AviTag™ (fragment): peptide tag that allows for enzymatic biotinylation
   5407..5430    +  CDS            8xHis: 8xHis affinity tag
   5576..5687    +  polyA_signal   bGH poly(A) signal: bovine growth hormone polyadenylation signal
   5688..5796    +  rep_origin     f1 ori (fragment): f1 bacteriophage origin of replication; arrow indicates direction of (+) strand synthesis
   5810..6139    +  promoter       SV40 promoter: SV40 enhancer and early promoter
   6187..6234    +  promoter       EM7 promoter: synthetic bacterial promoter&nbsp
   6253..6852    +  CDS            PuroR (fragment): puromycin N-acetyltransferase; pac from Streptomyces; confers resistance to puromycin
   6862..6987    +  CDS            ble (fragment): BLE_KLEPN - Experimental evidence at protein level: Swiss-Prot protein existence level 1. Binding protein with a strong affinity to the bleomycin family of antibiotics. Binds to CL990; an antimitotic-antibiotic compound. From Klebsiella pneumoniae.
   6982..7103    +  polyA_signal   SV40 poly(A) signal: SV40 polyadenylation signal
   7156..8016    -  CDS            AmpR: β-lactamase; bla; confers resistance to ampicillin, carbenicillin, and related antibiotics
   8019..89      -  promoter       AmpR promoter (fragment) (across the origin): bla
