[The description below was written by a language model from this plasmid's Addgene catalogue record and pLannotate feature annotations shown in this document.]
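Description:
pD649-HAsp-FCRL1-COMP5AP-AviTag-9xHis is a mammalian expression plasmid built on the pD649 backbone for secreted production of the extracellular domain of human FCRL1, an Fc receptor-like protein thought to act as an activating coreceptor in B cells. It is maintained in E. coli at high copy through a ColE1/pUC-type origin and selected with ampicillin via the β-lactamase gene. The feature table also shows an SV40 early/EM7 promoter unit driving a puromycin N-acetyltransferase coding sequence, followed by an SV40 polyadenylation signal. This could allow selection in mammalian cells, although the catalogue entry does not list a mammalian marker. Short annotated fragments of KanR, lacZα, ble and the f1 origin appear to be backbone remnants rather than functional parts. The depositor notes that some plasmids in this collection may carry an IS4-like transposase insertion upstream of the CMV promoter; none is annotated in this record.

Expression is driven by the CMV enhancer and promoter with a portion of CMV intron A, and an SP6 promoter sits just upstream of the open reading frame. The reading frame begins with a signal peptide (named "HAsp" in the construct, though the annotation tool matched part of this region to an immunoglobulin heavy chain signal sequence). This is followed by the FCRL1 ectodomain cloned between retained NotI and AscI sites. Downstream, the backbone supplies a segment of rat cartilage oligomeric matrix protein, whose coiled coil pentamerises the fusion, then human placental alkaline phosphatase as an enzymatic reporter, an AviTag for site-specific biotinylation and a polyhistidine tag (9xHis by name; annotated as 8xHis). A bGH polyadenylation signal ends the transcript. The resulting multimeric, avidity-enhanced, enzyme-labelled protein belongs to a collection made for screening interactions among human immunoglobulin superfamily cell-surface proteins.
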