Addgene plasmid #157296: pD649-HAsp-FCRL1-COMP5AP-AviTag-9xHis
Purpose: Mammalian expression of cell-surface protein extracellular domain fused to COMP5AP-AviTag-9xHis. Protein is secreted from cells.
Depositing lab: Chris Garcia. Depositing organization: Stanford University. Publication: A Human IgSF Cell-Surface Interactome Reveals a Complex Network of Protein-Protein Interactions. Wojtowicz WM, Vielmetter J, Fernandes RA, Siepe DH, Eastman CL, Chisholm GB, Cox S, Klock H, Anderson PW, Rue SM, Miller JJ, Glaser SM, Bragstad ML, Vance J, Lam AW, Lesley SA, Zinn K, Garcia KC. Cell. 2020 Aug 20;182(4):1027-1043.e17. doi: 10.1016/j.cell.2020.07.025. PubMed 32822567.
Backbone
  Vector backbone: pD649
  Backbone size w/o insert (bp): 7153
  Vector type: Mammalian Expression
Growth in bacteria
  Bacterial resistance: Ampicillin, 100 μg/mL
  Growth temperature: 37°C
  Growth strain: DH5alpha
  Copy number: High Copy
Gene/Insert
  Gene/Insert name: FCRL1
  Species: H. sapiens (human)
  Insert size (bp): 873
  Entrez Gene: FCRL1 (a.k.a. FCRH1, IFGP1, IRTA5, DKFZp667O1421)
  Promoter: CMV/SP6
  Tag / fusion protein: COMP5AP-AviTag-9xHis (C terminal on backbone)
  Cloning method: Restriction Enzyme; 5′ cloning site GCGGCCGC (not destroyed); 3′ cloning site GGCGCGCC (not destroyed)
  Sequencing primers: 5′ ATTTAGGTGACACTATAG; 3′ CGTCGCACTCCATCACGGTG
Resource information
  A portion of this plasmid was derived from a plasmid made by: synthesis by ThermoFisher
Terms and licenses: Academic/Nonprofit Terms; Industry Terms: Not Available to Industry
Depositor comments: Some plasmids in this collection may have an IS4-like element ISVsa5 family transposase upstream of the CMV promoter.
How to cite: pD649-HAsp-FCRL1-COMP5AP-AviTag-9xHis was a gift from Chris Garcia (Addgene plasmid # 157296 ; http://n2t.net/addgene:157296 ; RRID:Addgene_157296)
