>Addgene plasmid #157296 | pD649-HAsp-FCRL1-COMP5AP-AviTag-9xHis | depositor partial sequence | sequence record 303702 | insert (extracellular domain)
GCTGAACTGTTTCTGATTGCCTCTCCATCTCACCCCACAGAGGGAAGCCCTGTGACACTGACCTGCAAGA
TGCCTTTCCTGCAGAGCAGCGACGCCCAGTTCCAGTTCTGCTTCTTCAGAGACACAAGAGCCCTCGGACC
TGGCTGGTCTAGCTCTCCTAAACTGCAGATCGCCGCCATGTGGAAAGAGGACACAGGCTCTTATTGGTGC
GAGGCCCAGACAATGGCCAGCAAGGTGTTGAGAAGCCGGCGGAGCCAGATCAACGTGCACAGAGTGCCTG
TGGCCGACGTGTCACTGGAAACACAACCTCCAGGCGGCCAAGTGATGGAAGGCGATAGACTGGTGCTGAT
CTGTAGCGTGGCCATGGGAACCGGCGATATCACCTTTCTGTGGTATAAGGGCGCCGTGGGCCTGAACCTG
CAGTCTAAAACACAGAGAAGCCTGACCGCCGAGTACGAGATCCCTAGCGTCAGAGAATCCGACGCCGAGC
AGTACTACTGTGTGGCCGAGAATGGCTACGGACCTTCTCCTTCTGGCCTGGTGTCTATCACCGTGCGCAT
TCCCGTGTCCAGACCTATCCTGATGCTGAGAGCACCTAGAGCACAGGCCGCCGTGGAAGATGTTCTGGAA
CTGCACTGTGAAGCCCTGAGAGGCAGCCCTCCTATCCTGTACTGGTTCTACCACGAGGACATCACCCTGG
GAAGCAGAAGTGCTCCTAGCGGAGGCGGAGCCTCCTTTAATCTGAGCCTGACAGAGGAACACAGCGGCAA
CTACAGCTGCGAGGCTAACAATGGACTGGGAGCCCAGAGATCTGAGGCCGTGACTCTGAACTTCACCGTG
CCTACAGGCGCCAGAAGCAACCACCTGACATCT
